Addgene plasmid #221240: pMSCV-FKBP-STING(pLxIS)
Purpose: Expression of STING CTT in mammalian cells by retroviral transduction
Depositing lab: Jonathan Kagan. Depositing organization: Boston Children's Hospital. Publication: pLxIS-containing domains are biochemically flexible regulators of interferons and metabolism. Landau LM, Chaudhary N, Tien YC, Rogozinska M, Joshi S, Yao C, Crowley J, Hullahalli K, Campbell IW, Waldor MK, Haigis M, Kagan JC. Mol Cell. 2024 Jul 11;84(13):2436-2454.e10. doi: 10.1016/j.molcel.2024.05.030. Epub 2024 Jun 25. PubMed 38925114.
Backbone
  Vector backbone: pMSCV-IRES-GFP
  Vector type: Retroviral
Growth in bacteria
  Bacterial resistance: Ampicillin, 100 μg/mL
  Growth temperature: 37°C
  Growth strain: NEB Stable
  Copy number: High Copy
Gene/Insert
  Gene/Insert name: STING CTT
  Species: M. musculus (mouse)
  Entrez Gene: Sting1 (a.k.a. 2610307O08Rik, ERIS, MPYS, Mita, STING, STING-beta, Tmem173)
  Tag / fusion protein: 3xFLAG-4xFKBP (N terminal on insert)
  Cloning method: Restriction Enzyme; 5′ cloning site BglII (not destroyed); 3′ cloning site NotI (not destroyed)
Terms and licenses: Academic/Nonprofit Terms; Industry Terms: Not Available to Industry
How to cite: pMSCV-FKBP-STING(pLxIS) was a gift from Jonathan Kagan (Addgene plasmid # 221240 ; http://n2t.net/addgene:221240 ; RRID:Addgene_221240)
