[The description below was written by a language model from this plasmid's Addgene catalogue record and pLannotate feature annotations shown in this document.]
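Description:
pMSCV-FKBP-STING(pLxIS) is a gammaretroviral transfer vector built on the pMSCV-IRES-GFP backbone and intended for expressing a fragment of mouse STING in mammalian cells by retroviral transduction. In bacteria it is maintained through a high-copy ColE1/pUC-type origin and selected with ampicillin via the β-lactamase gene. The remaining bacterial annotations (pieces of lacI, lacZα, rop, bom and a tetracycline resistance gene) are non-functional fragments left over from the backbone. The viral portion consists of murine embryonic stem cell virus 5′ and 3′ LTRs flanking the MESV Ψ packaging signal and a truncated, start-codon-less gag segment that extends the packaging region. No separate internal promoter is annotated, so expression of the payload is presumably driven from the 5′ LTR. The vector carries no complete gag, pol or env genes, so these must be supplied in trans for particle production.

The insert, cloned between BglII and NotI sites, encodes the C-terminal tail (CTT) of mouse Sting1, the region bearing the pLxIS motif referred to in the construct name. It is fused at its N terminus to a 3xFLAG epitope tag and four tandem FKBP domains. The automated annotation detects only one FLAG fragment and two FKBP-like matches, probably because the repeats are incompletely called. The Sting1 match is short, consistent with a tail-only fragment. FKBP repeats are commonly used to allow ligand-induced oligomerisation of a fused signalling domain, although the record does not state which FKBP variant or dimeriser applies here. Downstream, an EMCV IRES directs translation of EGFP from the same transcript, so transduced cells can be identified or sorted by fluorescence. The associated study concerns pLxIS-containing domains as regulators of interferon responses and metabolism.
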