Features (pLannotate 1.2.2; 23 found; start..end, strand, type, name):
     61..81      +  CDS            FLAG (fragment): FLAG® epitope tag, followed by an enterokinase cleavage site
    784..1068    +  CDS            FPR2 (fragment): FKBP2_CRYNB - Protein inferred from homology: Swiss-Prot protein existence level 3. PPIases accelerate the folding of proteins. It catalyzes the cis-trans isomerization of proline imidic peptide bonds in oligopeptides (By similarity). From Cryptococcus neoformans var. neoformans serotype D (strain B-3501A) (Filobasidiella neoformans).
   1063..1383    +  CDS            FKBP1A: FKB1A_HUMAN - Also known as FKBP1, FKBP12. Experimental evidence at protein level: Swiss-Prot protein existence level 1. Keeps in an inactive conformation TGFBR1, the TGF-beta type I serine/threonine kinase receptor, preventing TGF-beta receptor activation in absence of ligand. Recruits SMAD7 to ACVR1B which prevents the association of SMAD2 and SMAD3 with the activin receptor complex, thereby blocking the activin signal. May modulate the RYR1 calcium channel activity. PPIases accelerate the folding of proteins. It catalyzes the cis-trans isomerization of proline imidic peptide bonds in oligop
   1402..1518    +  CDS            Sting1 (fragment): STING_MOUSE - Also known as Eris From Mus musculus (Mouse).
   1541..1574    -  misc_feature   MCS (fragment): pBluescript multiple cloning site
   1676..2138    +  misc_feature   IRES: internal ribosome entry site (IRES) of the encephalomyocarditis virus (EMCV)
   2152..2871    +  CDS            EGFP: the original enhanced GFP (Yang et al., 1996) mammalian codon-optimized
   2933..3447    +  LTR            3' LTR: 3' long terminal repeat from murine embryonic stem cell virus
   3609..3625    -  protein_bind   lac operator: The lac repressor binds to the lac operator to inhibit transcription in E. coli. This inhibition can be relieved by adding lactose or isopropyl-β-D-thiogalactopyranoside (IPTG). lac repressor encoded by lacI
   3633..3663    -  promoter       lac promoter: promoter for the E. coli lac operon
   3678..3699    -  protein_bind   CAP binding site: CAP binding activates transcription in the presence of cAMP. E. coli catabolite activator protein
   3712..3804    -  CDS            lacI (fragment): lac repressor; lacI; The lac repressor binds to the lac operator to inhibit transcription in E. coli. This inhibition can be relieved by adding lactose or isopropyl-β-D-thiogalactopyranoside (IPTG).
   3987..4575    -  rep_origin     ori: high-copy-number ColE1/pMB1/pBR322/pUC origin of replication
   4746..5606    -  CDS            AmpR: β-lactamase; bla; confers resistance to ampicillin, carbenicillin, and related antibiotics
   5607..5711    -  promoter       AmpR promoter: bla
   5806..5841    +  CDS            rop (fragment): Rop protein, which maintains plasmids at low copy number; rop
   5943..6042    +  misc_feature   bom (fragment): basis of mobility region from pBR322
   6048..6197    -  CDS            lacZα (fragment): LacZα fragment of β-galactosidase; lacZ fragment
   6197..6398    -  CDS            TcR (fragment): tetracycline efflux protein; tet; confers resistance to tetracycline
   6399..6497    +  CDS            env (fragment): murine leukemia virus gPr80 envelope polyprotein precursor; env; proteolytically cleaved into gp70SU and p15TM subunits
   6539..7055    +  LTR            5' LTR: 5' long terminal repeat from murine embryonic stem cell virus
   7119..7460    +  misc_feature   MESV Ψ: packaging signal of murine embryonic stem cell virus
   7527..7943    +  CDS            gag (truncated): truncated Moloney murine leukemia virus (MMLV) gag gene lacking the start codon
>Addgene plasmid #221240 | pMSCV-FKBP-STING(pLxIS) | addgene full sequence | sequence record 438495 | Addgene NGS Result
AGATCTGCCACCATGGACTACAAGGATCACGACGGTGATTACAAGGACCACGACATCGACTACAAGGACG
ACGACGACAAGGGCGTTCAAGTAGAAACAATATCTCCAGGAGACGGGCGTACATTTCCTAAGCGTGGCCA
AACTTGCGTAGTCCATTATACCGGCATGCTGGAGGACGGTAAGAAGGTCGATAGCTCTAGAGACCGTAAC
AAACCTTTCAAATTTATGCTGGGGAAACAGGAGGTTATCCGTGGTTGGGAGGAAGGCGTGGCCCAAATGT
CCGTTGGGCAGCGTGCTAAGTTAACCATCTCGCCAGATTACGCATATGGGGCTACAGGCCATCCTGGGAT
CATTCCCCCGCATGCGACACTTGTGTTTGATGTAGAGCTGTTGAAGTTGGAGACGCGGGGAGTTCAAGTC
GAAACGATTTCACCAGGTGATGGACGCACCTTTCCTAAACGGGGACAAACGTGCGTCGTGCATTACACCG
GTATGCTGGAAGACGGCAAGAAAGTCGATTCAAGCCGCGATAGAAATAAACCCTTCAAATTCATGCTTGG
AAAACAGGAAGTAATACGCGGATGGGAAGAGGGTGTGGCGCAAATGTCTGTCGGGCAAAGAGCTAAACTG
ACAATAAGTCCTGATTACGCGTACGGTGCGACTGGGCACCCTGGTATCATTCCGCCGCACGCGACACTTG
TCTTCGACGTCGAGTTACTTAAGCTTGAGACGCGGGGGGTGCAGGTAGAGACTATTTCGCCCGGTGACGG
AAGAACTTTCCCAAAGCGGGGACAGACCTGTGTTGTCCACTACACTGGGATGTTGGAGGATGGTAAGAAA
GTTGACTCAAGTCGTGATCGCAACAAACCCTTTAAGTTTATGCTTGGGAAGCAGGAAGTCATCAGAGGTT
GGGAAGAAGGCGTAGCTCAGATGTCAGTGGGACAACGGGCCAAATTAACCATCAGTCCAGACTACGCCTA
CGGAGCCACCGGTCACCCAGGGATCATACCACCTCACGCAACCTTAGTGTTCGATGTGGAACTTTTAAAG
TTAGAGACGCGCGGTGTACAAGTGGAAACAATCAGTCCAGGGGATGGGAGAACATTCCCCAAAAGAGGCC
AGACGTGTGTCGTGCACTATACGGGGATGTTAGAAGATGGGAAAAAGGTCGATTCGTCACGCGACCGCAA
CAAACCGTTTAAATTCATGTTGGGAAAGCAGGAGGTGATTCGCGGCTGGGAGGAAGGTGTGGCACAGATG
AGCGTGGGCCAGAGAGCAAAACTGACTATCTCTCCTGATTATGCCTACGGCGCGACGGGCCACCCTGGCA
TAATTCCACCCCACGCTACCCTGGTATTCGATGTCGAGCTTCTGAAGCTTGAGGGTGCTGGGGCTGGGGC
TGTTACAATGAATGCGCCTATGACTAGTGTGGCCCCGCCGCCTTCGGTTTTATCACAGGAGCCGCGGCTG
TTAATTAGCGGTATGGATCAACCGCTGCCTCTTCGGACCGATTTGATCTGATAAGCGGCCGCGTTTAAAC
GTCGACGGTATCGATAAGCTTGATATCGAATTCCGCCCCCCCCCCTAACGTTACTGGCCGAAGCCGCTTG
GAATAAGGCCGGTGTGCGTTTGTCTATATGTTATTTTCCACCATATTGCCGTCTTTTGGCAATGTGAGGG
CCCGGAAACCTGGCCCTGTCTTCTTGACGAGCATTCCTAGGGGTCTTTCCCCTCTCGCCAAAGGAATGCA
AGGTCTGTTGAATGTCGTGAAGGAAGCAGTTCCTCTGGAAGCTTCTTGAAGACAAACAACGTCTGTAGCG
ACCCTTTGCAGGCAGCGGAACCCCCCACCTGGCGACAGGTGCCTCTGCGGCCAAAAGCCACGTGTATAAG
ATACACCTGCAAAGGCGGCACAACCCCAGTGCCACGTTGTGAGTTGGATAGTTGTGGAAAGAGTCAAATG
GCTCTCCTCAAGCGTATTCAACAAGGGGCTGAAGGATGCCCAGAAGGTACCCCATTGTATGGGATCTGAT
CTGGGGCCTCGGTGCACATGCTTTACATGTGTTTAGTCGAGGTTAAAAAAACGTCTAGGCCCCCCGAACC
ACGGGGACGTGGTTTTCCTTTGAAAAACACGATGATAATATGGCCACAACCATGGTGAGCAAGGGCGAGG
AGCTGTTCACCGGGGTGGTGCCCATCCTGGTCGAGCTGGACGGCGACGTAAACGGCCACAAGTTCAGCGT
GTCTGGCGAGGGCGAGGGCGATGCCACCTACGGCAAGCTGACCCTGAAGTTCATCTGCACCACCGGCAAG
CTGCCCGTGCCCTGGCCCACCCTCGTGACCACCCTGACCTACGGCGTGCAGTGCTTCAGCCGCTACCCCG
ACCACATGAAGCAGCACGACTTCTTCAAGTCCGCCATGCCCGAAGGCTACGTCCAGGAGCGCACCATCTT
CTTCAAGGACGACGGCAACTACAAGACCCGCGCCGAGGTGAAGTTCGAGGGCGACACCCTGGTGAACCGC
ATCGAGCTGAAGGGCATCGACTTCAAGGAGGACGGCAACATCCTGGGGCACAAGCTGGAGTACAACTACA
ACAGCCACAACGTCTATATCATGGCCGACAAGCAGAAGAACGGCATCAAGGCGAACTTCAAGATCCGCCA
CAACATCGAGGACGGCAGCGTGCAGCTCGCCGACCACTACCAGCAGAACACCCCCATCGGCGACGGCCCC
GTGCTGCTGCCCGACAACCACTACCTGAGCACCCAGTCCGCCCTGAGCAAAGACCCCAACGAGAAGCGCG
ATCACATGGTCCTGCTGGAGTTCGTGACCGCCGCCGGGATCACTCTCGGCATGGACGAGCTGTACAAGTA
ATGAATTAATTAAGAATTCGATAAAATAAAAGATTTTATTTAGTCTCCAGAAAAAGGGGGGAATGAAAGA
CCCCACCTGTAGGTTTGGCAAGCTAGCTTAAGTAACGCCATTTTGCAAGGCATGGAAAATACATAACTGA
GAATAGAGAAGTTCAGATCAAGGTTAGGAACAGAGAGACAGCAGAATATGGGCCAAACAGGATATCTGTG
GTAAGCAGTTCCTGCCCCGGCTCAGGGCCAAGAACAGATGGTCCCCAGATGCGGTCCCGCCCTCAGCAGT
TTCTAGAGAACCATCAGATGTTTCCAGGGTGCCCCAAGGACCTGAAATGACCCTGTGCCTTATTTGAACT
AACCAATCAGTTCGCTTCTCGCTTCTGTTCGCGCGCTTCTGCTCCCCGAGCTCAATAAAAGAGCCCACAA
CCCCTCACTCGGCGCGCCAGTCCTCCGATAGACTGCGTCGCCCGGGTACCCGTGTATCCAATAAACCCTC
TTGCAGTTGCATCCGACTTGTGGTCTCGCTGTTCCTTGGGAGGGTCTCCTCTGAGTGATTGACTACCCGT
CAGCGGGGGTCTTTCATGGGTAACAGTTTCTTGAAGTTGGAGAACAACATTCTGAGGGTAGGAGTCGAAT
ATTAAGTAATCCTGACTCAATTAGCCACTGTTTTGAATCCACATACTCCAATACTCCTGAAATAGTTCAT
TATGGACAGCGCAGAAAGAGCTGGGGAGAATTGTGAAATTGTTATCCGCTCACAATTCCACACAACATAC
GAGCCGGAAGCATAAAGTGTAAAGCCTGGGGTGCCTAATGAGTGAGCTAACTCACATTAATTGCGTTGCG
CTCACTGCCCGCTTTCCAGTCGGGAAACCTGTCGTGCCAGCTGCATTAATGAATCGGCCAACGCGCGGGG
AGAGGCGGTTTGCGTATTGGGCGCTCTTCCGCTTCCTCGCTCACTGACTCGCTGCGCTCGGTCGTTCGGC
TGCGGCGAGCGGTATCAGCTCACTCAAAGGCGGTAATACGGTTATCCACAGAATCAGGGGATAACGCAGG
AAAGAACATGTGAGCAAAAGGCCAGCAAAAGGCCAGGAACCGTAAAAAGGCCGCGTTGCTGGCGTTTTTC
CATAGGCTCCGCCCCCCTGACGAGCATCACAAAAATCGACGCTCAAGTCAGAGGTGGCGAAACCCGACAG
GACTATAAAGATACCAGGCGTTTCCCCCTGGAAGCTCCCTCGTGCGCTCTCCTGTTCCGACCCTGCCGCT
TACCGGATACCTGTCCGCCTTTCTCCCTTCGGGAAGCGTGGCGCTTTCTCATAGCTCACGCTGTAGGTAT
CTCAGTTCGGTGTAGGTCGTTCGCTCCAAGCTGGGCTGTGTGCACGAACCCCCCGTTCAGCCCGACCGCT
GCGCCTTATCCGGTAACTATCGTCTTGAGTCCAACCCGGTAAGACACGACTTATCGCCACTGGCAGCAGC
CACTGGTAACAGGATTAGCAGAGCGAGGTATGTAGGCGGTGCTACAGAGTTCTTGAAGTGGTGGCCTAAC
TACGGCTACACTAGAAGAACAGTATTTGGTATCTGCGCTCTGCTGAAGCCAGTTACCTTCGGAAAAAGAG
TTGGTAGCTCTTGATCCGGCAAACAAACCACCGCTGGTAGCGGTGGTTTTTTTGTTTGCAAGCAGCAGAT
TACGCGCAGAAAAAAAGGATCTCAAGAAGATCCTTTGATCTTTTCTACGGGGTCTGACGCTCAGTGGAAC
GAAAACTCACGTTAAGGGATTTTGGTCATGAGATTATCAAAAAGGATCTTCACCTAGATCCTTTTAAATT
AAAAATGAAGTTTTAAATCAATCTAAAGTATATATGAGTAAACTTGGTCTGACAGTTACCAATGCTTAAT
CAGTGAGGCACCTATCTCAGCGATCTGTCTATTTCGTTCATCCATAGTTGCCTGACTCCCCGTCGTGTAG
ATAACTACGATACGGGAGGGCTTACCATCTGGCCCCAGTGCTGCAATGATACCGCGAGACCCACGCTCAC
CGGCTCCAGATTTATCAGCAATAAACCAGCCAGCCGGAAGGGCCGAGCGCAGAAGTGGTCCTGCAACTTT
ATCCGCCTCCATCCAGTCTATTAATTGTTGCCGGGAAGCTAGAGTAAGTAGTTCGCCAGTTAATAGTTTG
CGCAACGTTGTTGCCATTGCTACAGGCATCGTGGTGTCACGCTCGTCGTTTGGTATGGCTTCATTCAGCT
CCGGTTCCCAACGATCAAGGCGAGTTACATGATCCCCCATGTTGTGCAAAAAAGCGGTTAGCTCCTTCGG
TCCTCCGATCGTTGTCAGAAGTAAGTTGGCCGCAGTGTTATCACTCATGGTTATGGCAGCACTGCATAAT
TCTCTTACTGTCATGCCATCCGTAAGATGCTTTTCTGTGACTGGTGAGTACTCAACCAAGTCATTCTGAG
AATAGTGTATGCGGCGACCGAGTTGCTCTTGCCCGGCGTCAATACGGGATAATACCGCGCCACATAGCAG
AACTTTAAAAGTGCTCATCATTGGAAAACGTTCTTCGGGGCGAAAACTCTCAAGGATCTTACCGCTGTTG
AGATCCAGTTCGATGTAACCCACTCGTGCACCCAACTGATCTTCAGCATCTTTTACTTTCACCAGCGTTT
CTGGGTGAGCAAAAACAGGAAGGCAAAATGCCGCAAAAAAGGGAATAAGGGCGACACGGAAATGTTGAAT
ACTCATACTCTTCCTTTTTCAATATTATTGAAGCATTTATCAGGGTTATTGTCTCATGAGCGGATACATA
TTTGAATGTATTTAGAAAAATAAACAAATAGGGGTTCCGCGCACATTTCCCCGAAAAGTGCCACCTGACG
TCTAAGAAACCATTATTATCATGACATTAACCTATAAAAATAGGCGTATCACGAGGCCCTTTCGTCTCGC
GCGTTTCGGTGATGACGGTGAAAACCTCTGACACATGCAGCTCCCGGAGACGGTCACAGCTTGTCTGTAA
GCGGATGCCGGGAGCAGACAAGCCCGTCAGGGCGCGTCAGCGGGTGTTGGCGGGTGTCGGGGCTGGCTTA
ACTATGCGGCATCAGAGCAGATTGTACTGAGAGTGCACCATATGCGGTGTGAAATACCGCACAGATGCGT
AAGGAGAAAATACCGCATCAGGCGCCATTCGCCATTCAGGCTGCGCAACTGTTGGGAAGGGCGATCGGTG
CGGGCCTCTTCGCTATTACGCCAGCTGGCGAAAGGGGGATGTGCTGCAAGGCGATTAAGTTGGGTAACGC
CAGGGTTTTCCCAGTCACGACGTTGTAAAACGACGGCGCAAGGAATGGTGCATGCAAGGAGATGGCGCCC
AACAGTCCCCCGGCCACGGGGCCTGCCACCATACCCACGCCGAAACAAGCGCTCATGAGCCCGAAGTGGC
GAGCCCGATCTTCCCCATCGGTGATGTCGGCGATATAGGCGCCAGCAACCGCACCTGTGGCGCCGGTGAT
GCCGGCCACGATGCGTCCGGCGTAGAGGCGATTAGTCCAATTTGTTAAAGACAGGATATCAGTGGTCCAG
GCTCTAGTTTTGACTCAACAATATCACCAGCTGAAGCCTATAGAGTACGAGCCATAGATAAAATAAAAGA
TTTTATTTAGTCTCCAGAAAAAGGGGGGAATGAAAGACCCCACCTGTAGGTTTGGCAAGCTAGCTTAAGT
AACGCCATTTTGCAAGGCATGGAAAATACATAACTGAGAATAGAGAAGTTCAGATCAAGGTTAGGAACAG
AGAGACAGCAGAATATGGGCCAAACAGGATATCTGTGGTAAGCAGTTCCTGCCCCGGCTCAGGGCCAAGA
ACAGATGGTCCCCAGATGCGGTCCCGCCCTCAGCAGTTTCTAGAGAACCATCAGATGTTTCCAGGGTGCC
CCAAGGACCTGAAATGACCCTGTGCCTTATTTGAACTAACCAATCAGTTCGCTTCTCGCTTCTGTTCGCG
CGCTTCTGCTCCCCGAGCTCAATAAAAGAGCCCACAACCCCTCACTCGGCGCGCCAGTCCTCCGATAGAC
TGCGTCGCCCGGGTACCCGTATTCCCAATAAAGCCTCTTGCTGTTTGCATCCGAATCGTGGACTCGCTGA
TCCTTGGGAGGGTCTCCTCAGATTGATTGACTGCCCACCTCGGGGGTCTTTCATTTGGAGGTTCCACCGA
GATTTGGAGACCCCTGCCCAGGGACCACCGACCCCCCCGCCGGGAGGTAAGCTGGCCAGCGGTCGTTTCG
TGTCTGTCTCTGTCTTTGTGCGTGTTTGTGCCGGCATCTAATGTTTGCGCCTGCGTCTGTACTAGTTAGC
TAACTAGCTCTGTATCTGGCGGACCCGTGGTGGAACTGACGAGTTCTGAACACCCGGCCGCAACCCTGGG
AGACGTCCCAGGGACTTTGGGGGCCGTTTTTGTGGCCCGACCTGAGGAAGGGAGTCGATGTGGAATCCGA
CCCCGTCAGGATATGTGGTTCTGGTAGGAGACGAGAACCTAAAACAGTTCCCGCCTCCGTCTGAATTTTT
GCTTTCGGTTTGGAACCGAAGCCGCGCGTCTTGTCTGCTGCAGCGCTGCAGCATCGTTCTGTGTTGTCTC
TGTCTGACTGTGTTTCTGTATTTGTCTGAAAATTAGGGCCAGACTGTTACCACTCCCTTAAGTTTGACCT
TAGGTCACTGGAAAGATGTCGAGCGGATCGCTCACAACCAGTCGGTAGATGTCAAGAAGAGACGTTGGGT
TACCTTCTGCTCTGCAGAATGGCCAACCTTTAACGTCGGATGGCCGCGAGACGGCACCTTTAACCGAGAC
CTCATCACCCAGGTTAAGATCAAGGTCTTTTCACCTGGCCCGCATGGACACCCAGACCAGGTCCCCTACA
TCGTGACCTGGGAAGCCTTGGCTTTTGACCCCCCTCCCTGGGTCAAGCCCTTTGTACACCCTAAGCCTCC
GCCTCCTCTTCCTCCATCCGCCCCGTCTCTCCCCCTTGAACCTCCTCGTTCGACCCCGCCTCGATCCTCC
CTTTATCCAGCCCTCACTCCTTCTCTAGGCGCCGGAATT
